>Addgene plasmid #45809 | a1Ha-pcDNA3 | addgene full sequence | sequence record 246401 | Addgene NGS Result
GACGGATCGGGAGATCTCCCGATCCCCTATGGTGCACTCTCAGTACAATCTGCTCTGATGCCGCATAGTT
AAGCCAGTATCTGCTCCCTGCTTGTGTGTTGGAGGTCGCTGAGTAGTGCGCGAGCAAAATTTAAGCTACA
ACAAGGCAAGGCTTGACCGACAATTGCATGAAGAATCTGCTTAGGGTTAGGCGTTTTGCGCTGCTTCGCG
ATGTACGGGCCAGATATACGCGTTGACATTGATTATTGACTAGTTATTAATAGTAATCAATTACGGGGTC
ATTAGTTCATAGCCCATATATGGAGTTCCGCGTTACATAACTTACGGTAAATGGCCCGCCTGGCTGACCG
CCCAACGACCCCCGCCCATTGACGTCAATAATGACGTATGTTCCCATAGTAACGCCAATAGGGACTTTCC
ATTGACGTCAATGGGTGGAGTATTTACGGTAAACTGCCCACTTGGCAGTACATCAAGTGTATCATATGCC
AAGTACGCCCCCTATTGACGTCAATGACGGTAAATGGCCCGCCTGGCATTATGCCCAGTACATGACCTTA
TGGGACTTTCCTACTTGGCAGTACATCTACGTATTAGTCATCGCTATTACCATGGTGATGCGGTTTTGGC
AGTACATCAATGGGCGTGGATAGCGGTTTGACTCACGGGGATTTCCAAGTCTCCACCCCATTGACGTCAA
TGGGAGTTTGTTTTGGCACCAAAATCAACGGGACTTTCCAAAATGTCGTAACAACTCCGCCCCATTGACG
CAAATGGGCGGTAGGCGTGTACGGTGGGAGGTCTATATAAGCAGAGCTCTCTGGCTAACTAGAGAACCCA
CTGCTTACTGGCTTATCGAAATTAATACGACTCACTATAGGGAGACCCAAGCTTGGTACCGAGCTCGGAT
CCACTAGTAACGGCCGCCAGTGTGCTGGAATTCTGCAGATATCATCGATGAATTCCGGGCGGTGACCGCG
CCGCCCGGGCGATGCCCGCGGGGACGCCGCCGGCCAGCAGAGCGAGGTGCTGCCGGCCGCCACCATGACC
GAGGGCGCACGGGCCGCCGACGAGGTCCGGGTGCCCCTGGGCGCGCCGCCCCCTGGCCCTGCGGCGTTGG
TGGGGGCGTCCCCGGAGAGCCCCGGGGCGCCGGGACGCGAGGCGGAGCGGGGGTCCGAGCTCGGCGTGTC
ACCCTCCGAGAGCCCGGCGGCCGAGCGCGGCGCGGAGCTGGGTGCCGACGAGGAGCAGCGCGTCCCGTAC
CCGGCCTTGGCGGCCACGGTCTTCTTCTGCCTCGGTCAGACCACGCGGCCGCGCAGCTGGTGCCTCCGGC
TGGTCTGCAACCCATGGTTCGAGCACGTGAGCATGCTGGTAATCATGCTCAACTGCGTGACCCTGGGCAT
GTTCCGGCCCTGTGAGGACGTTGAGTGCGGCTCCGAGCGCTGCAACATCCTGGAGGCCTTTGACGCCTTC
ATTTTCGCCTTTTTTGCGGTGGAGATGGTCATCAAGATGGTGGCCTTGGGGCTGTTCGGGCAGAAGTGTT
ACCTGGGTGACACGTGGAACAGGCTGGATTTCTTCATCGTCGTGGCGGGCATGATGGAGTACTCGTTGGA
CGGACACAACGTGAGCCTCTCGGCTATCAGGACCGTGCGGGTGCTGCGGCCCCTCCGCGCCATCAACCGC
GTGCCTAGCATGCGGATCCTGGTCACTCTGCTGCTGGATACGCTGCCCATGCTCGGGAACGTCCTTCTGC
TGTGCTTCTTCGTCTTCTTCATTTTCGGCATCGTTGGCGTCCAGCTCTGGGCTGGCCTCCTGCGGAACCG
CTGCTTCCTGGACAGTGCCTTTGTCAGGAACAACAACCTGACCTTCCTGCGGCCGTACTACCAGACGGAG
GAGGGCGAGGAGAACCCGTTCATCTGCTCCTCACGCCGAGACAACGGCATGCAGAAGTGCTCGCACATCC
CCGGCCGCCGCGAGCTGCGCATGCCCTGCACCCTGGGCTGGGAGGCCTACACGCAGCCGCAGGCCGAGGG
GGTGGGCGCTGCACGCAACGCCTGCATCAACTGGAACCAGTACTACAACGTGTGCCGCTCGGGTGACTCC
AACCCCCACAACGGTGCCATCAACTTCGACAACATCGGCTACGCCTGGATCGCCATCTTCCAGGTGATCA
CGCTGGAAGGCTGGGTGGACATCATGTACTACGTCATGGACGCCCACTCATTCTACAACTTCATCTATTT
CATCCTGCTCATCATCGTGGGCTCCTTCTTCATGATCAACCTGTGCCTGGTGGTGATTGCCACGCAGTTC
TCGGAGACGAAGCAGCGGGAGAGTCAGCTGATGCGGGAGCAGCGGGCACGCCACCTGTCCAACGACAGCA
CGCTGGCCAGCTTCTCCGAGCCTGGCAGCTGCTACGAAGAGCTGCTGAAGTACGTGGGCCACATATTCCG
CAAGGTCAAGCGGCGCAGCTTGCGCCTCTACGCCCGCTGGCAGAGCCGCTGGCGCAAGAAGGTGGACCCC
AGTGCTGTGCAAGGCCAGGGTCCCGGGCACCGCCAGCGCCGGGCAGGCAGGCACACAGCCTCGGTGCACC
ACCTGGTCTACCACCACCATCACCACCACCACCACCACTACCATTTCAGCCATGGCAGCCCCCGCAGGCC
CGGCCCCGAGCCAGGCGCCTGCGACACCAGGCTGGTCCGAGCTGGCGCGCCCCCCTCGCCACCTTCCCCA
GGCCGCGGACCCCCCGACGCAGAGTCTGTGCACAGCATCTACCATGCCGACTGCCACATAGAGGGGCCGC
AGGAGAGGGCCCGGGTGGCACATGCCGCAGCCACTGCTGCTGCCAGCCTCAGGCTGGCCACAGGGCTGGG
CACCATGAACTACCCCACGATCCTGCCCTCAGGGGTGGGCAGCGGCAAAGGCAGCACCAGCCCCGGACCC
AAGGGGAAGTGGGCCGGTGGACCGCCAGGCACCGGGGGGCACGGCCCGTTGAGCTTGAACAGCCCTGATC
CCTACGAGAAGATCCCGCATGTGGCCGGGGAGCATGGACTGGGCCAAGCCCCTGGCCATCTGTCGGGCCT
CAGTGTGCCCTGCCCCCTGCCCAGCCCCCCAGCGGGCACACTGACCTGTGAGCTGAAGAGCTGCCCGTAC
TGCACCCGTGCCCTGGAGGACCCGGAGGGTGAGCTCAGCGGCTCGGAAAGTGGAGACTCAGATGGCCGTG
GCGTCTATGAATTCACGCAGGACGTCCGGCACGGTGACCGCTGGGACCCCACGCGACCACCCCGTGCGAC
GGACACACCAGGCCCAGGCCCAGGCAGCCCCCAGCGGCGGGCACAGCAGAGGGCAGCCCCGGGCGAGCCA
GGCTGGATGGGCCGCCTCTGGGTTACCTTCAGCGGCAAGCTGCGCCGCATCGTGGACAGCAAGTACTTCA
GCCGTGGCATCATGATGGCCATCCTTGTCAACACGCTGAGCATGGGCGTGGAGTACCATGAGCAGCCCGA
GGAGCTGACTAATGCTCTGGAGATCAGCAACATCGTGTTCACCAGCATGTTTGCCCTGGAGATGCTGCTG
AAGCTGCTGGCCTGCGGCCCTCTGGGCTACATCCGGAACCCGTACAACATCTTCGACGGCATCATCGTGG
TCATCAGCGTCTGGGAGATCGTGGGGCAGGCGGACGGTGGCTTGTCTGTGCTGCGCACCTTCCGGCTGCT
GCGTGTGCTGAAGCTGGTGCGCTTTCTGCCAGCCCTGCGGCGCCAGCTCGTGGTGCTGGTGAAGACCATG
GACAACGTGGCTACCTTCTGCACGCTGCTCATGCTCTTCATTTTCATCTTCAGCATCCTGGGCATGCACC
TTTTCGGCTGCAAGTTCAGCCTGAAGACAGACACCGGAGACACCGTGCCTGACAGGAAGAACTTCGACTC
CCTGCTGTGGGCCATCGTCACCGTGTTCCAGATCCTGACCCAGGAGGACTGGAACGTGGTCCTGTACAAC
GGCATGGCCTCCACCTCCTCCTGGGCCGCCCTCTACTTCGTGGCCCTCATGACCTTCGGCAACTATGTGC
TCTTCAACCTGCTGGTGGCCATCCTCGTGGAGGGCTTCCAGGCGGAGGGCGATGCCAACAGATCCGACAC
GGACGAGGACAAGACGTCGGTCCACTTCGAGGAGGACTTCCACAAGCTCAGAGAACTCCAGACCACAGAG
CTGAAGATGTGTTCCCTGGCCGTGACCCCCAACGGGCACCTGGAGGGACGAGGCAGCCTGTCCCCTCCCC
TCATCATGTGCACAGCTGCCACGCCCATGCCTACCCCCAAGAGCTCACCATTCCTGGATGCAGCCCCCAG
CCTCCCAGACTCTCGGCGTGGCAGCAGCAGCTCCGGGGACCCGCCACTGGGAGACCAGAAGCCTCCGGCC
AGCCTCCGAAGTTCTCCCTGTGCCCCCTGGGGCCCCAGTGGCGCCTGGAGCAGCCGGCGCTCCAGCTGGA
GCAGCCTGGGCCGTGCCCCCAGCCTCAAGCGCCGCGGCCAGTGTGGGGAACGTGAGTCCCTGCTGTCTGG
CGAGGGCAAGGGCAGCACCGACGACGAAGCTGAGGACGGCAGGGCCGCGCCCGGGCCCCGTGCCACCCCA
CTGCGGCGGGCCGAGTCCCTGGACCCACGGCCCCTGCGGCCGGCCGCCCTCCCGCCTACCAAGTGCCGCG
ATCGCGACGGGCAGGTGGTGGCCCTGCCCAGCGACTTCTTCCTGCGCATCGACAGCCACCGTGAGGATGC
AGCCGAGCTTGACGACGACTCGGAGGACAGCTGCTGCCTCCGCCTGCATAAAGTGCTGGAGCCCTACAAG
CCCCAGTGGTGCCGGAGCCGCGAGGCCTGGGCCCTCTACCTCTTCTCCCCACAGAACCGGTTCCGCGTCT
CCTGCCAGAAGGTCATCACACACAAGATGTTTGATCACGTGGTCCTCGTCTTCATCTTCCTCAACTGCGT
CACCATCGCCCTGGAGAGGCCTGACATTGATCCCGGCAGCACCGAGCGGGTCTTCCTCAGCGTCTCCAAT
TACATCTTCACGGCCATCTTCGTGGCGGAGATGATGGTGAAGGTGGTGGCCCTGGGGCTGCTGTCCGGCG
AGCACGCCTACCTGCAGAGCAGCTGGAACCTGCTGGATGGGCTGCTGGTGCTGGTGTCCCTGGTGGACAT
TGTCGTGGCCATGGCCTCGGCTGGTGGCGCCAAGATCCTGGGTGTTCTGCGCGTGCTGCGTCTGCTGCGG
ACCCTGCGGCCTCTGAGGGTCATCAGCCGGGCCCCGGGCCTCAAGCTGGTGGTGGAGACGCTGATATCAT
CACTCAGGCCCATTGGGAACATCGTCCTCATCTGCTGCGCCTTCTTCATCATTTTTGGCATTTTGGGTGT
GCAGCTCTTCAAAGGGAAGTTCTACTACTGCGAGGGCCCCGACACCAGGAACATCTCCACCAAGGCACAG
TGCCGGGCCGCCCACTACCGCTGGGTGCGACGCAAGTACAACTTCGACAACCTGGGCCAGGCCCTGATGT
CGCTGTTCGTGCTGTCATCCAAGGATGGATGGGTGAACATCATGTACGACGGGCTGGATGCCGTGGGTGT
CGACCAGCAGCCTGTGCAGAACCACAACCCCTGGATGCTGCTGTACTTCATCTCCTTCCTGCTCATCGTC
AGCTTCTTCGTGCTCAACATGTTCGTGGGCGTCGTGGTCGAGAACTTCCACAAGTGCCGGCAGCACCAGG
AGGCGGAGGAGGCGCGGCGGCGAGAGGAGAAGCGGCTGCGGCGCCTAGAGAGGAGGCGCAGGAGCACTTT
CCCCAGCCCAGAGGCCCAGCGCCGGCCCTACTATGCCGACTACTCGCCCACGCGCCGCTCCATTCACTCG
CTGTGCACCAGCCACTATCTCGACCTCTTCATCACCTTCATCATCTGTGTCAACGTCATCACCATGTCCA
TGGAGCACTATAACCAACCCAAGTCGCTGGACGAGGCCCTCAAGTACTGCAACTACGTCTTCACCATCGT
GTTTGTCTTCGAGGCTGCACTGAAGCTGGTAGCATTTGGGTTCCGTCGGTTCTTCAAGGACAGGTGGAAC
CAGCTGGACCTGGCCATCGTGCTGCTGTCACTCATGGGCATCACGCTGGAGGAGATAGAGATGAGCGCCG
CGCTGCCCATCAACCCCACCATCATCCGCATCATGCGCGTGCTTCGCATTGCCCGTGTGCTGAAGCTGCT
GAAGATGGCTACGGGCATGCGCGCCCTGCTGGACACTGTGGTGCAAGCTCTCCCCCAGGTGGGGAACCTG
GGCCTTCTTTTCATGCTCCTGTTTTTTATCTATGCTGCGCTGGGAGTGGAGCTGTTCGGGAGGCTGGAGT
GCAGTGAAGACAACCCCTGCGAGGGCCTGAGCAGGCACGCCACCTTCAGCAACTTCGGCATGGCCTTCCT
CACGCTGTTCCGCGTGTCCACGGGGGACAACTGGAACGGGATCATGAAGGACACGCTGCGCGAGTGCTCC
CGTGAGGACAAGCACTGCCTGAGCTACCTGCCGGCCCTGTCGCCCGTCTACTTCGTGACCTTCGTGCTGG
TGGCCCAGTTCGTGCTGGTGAACGTGGTGGTGGCCGTGCTCATGAAGCACCTGGAGGAGAGCAACAAGGA
GGCACGGGAGGATGCGGAGCTGGACGCCGAGATCGAGCTGGAGATGGCGCAGGGCCCCGGGAGTGCACGC
CGGGTGGACGCGGACAGGCCTCCCTTGCCCCAGGAGAGTCCGGGCGCCAGGGATGCCCCAAACCTGGTTG
CACGCAAGGTGTCCGTGTCCAGGATGCTCTCGCTGCCCAACGACAGCTACATGTTCAGGCCCGTGGTGCC
TGCCTCGGCGCCCCACCCCCGCCCGCTGCAGGAGGTGGAGATGGAGACCTATGGGGCCGGCACCCCCTTG
GGCTCCGTTGCCTCTGTGCACTCTCCGCCCGCAGAGTCCTGTGCCTCCCTCCAGATCCCACTGGCTGTGT
CGTCCCCAGCCAGGAGCGGCGAGCCCCTCCACGCCCTGTCCCCTCGGGGCACAGCCCGCTCCCCCAGTCT
CAGCCGGCTGCTCTGCAGACAGGAGGCTGTGCACACCGATTCCTTGGAAGGGAAGATTGACAGCCCTAGG
GACACCCTGGATCCTGCAGAGCCTGGTGAGAAAACCCCGGTGAGGCCGGTGACCCAGGGGGGCTCCCTGC
AGTCCCCACCACGCTCCCCACGGCCCGCCAGCGTCCGCACTCGTAAGCATACCTTCGGACAGCGCTGCGT
CTCCAGCCGGCCGGCGGCCCCAGGCGGAGAGGAGGCCGAGGCCTCGGACCCAGCCGACGAGGAGGTCAGC
CACATCACCAGCTCCGCCTGCCCCTGGCAGCCCACAGCCGAGCCCCATGGCCCCGAAGCCTCTCCGGTGG
CCGGCGGCGAGCGGGACCTGCGCAGGCTCTACAGCGTGGATGCTCAGGGCTTCCTGGACAAGCCGGGCCG
GGCAGACGAGCAGTGGCGGCCCTCGGCGGAGCTGGGCAGCGGGGAGCCTGGGGAGGCGAAGGCCTGGGGC
CCTGAGGCCGAGCCCGCTCTGGGTGCGCGCAGAAAGAAGAAGATGAGCCCCCCCTGCATCTCGGTGGAAC
CCCCTGCGGAGGACGAGGGCTCTGCGCGGCCCTCCGCGGCAGAGGGCGGCAGCACCACACTGAGGCGCAG
GACCCCGTCCTGTGAGGCCACGCCTCACAGGGACTCCCTGGAGCCCACAGAGGGCTCAGGCGCCGGGGGG
GACCCTGCAGCCAAGGGGGAGCGCTGGGGCCAGGCCTCCTGCCGGGCTGAGCACCTGACCGTCCCCAGCT
TTGCCTTTGAGCCGCTGGACCTCGGGGTCCCCAGTGGAGACCCTTTCTTGGACGGTAGCCACAGTGTGAC
CCCAGAATCCAGAGCTTCCTCTTCAGGGGCCATAGTGCCCCTGGAACCCCCAGAATCAGAGCCTCCCATG
CCCGTCGGTGACCCCCCAGAGAAGAGGCGGGGGCTGTACCTCACAGTCCCCCAGTGTCCTCTGGAGAAAC
CAGGGTCCCCCTCAGCCACCCCTGCCCCAGGGGGTGGTGCAGATGACCCCGTGTAGCTCGGGGCTTGGTG
CCGCCCACGGCTTTGGCCCTGGGGTCTGGGGGCCCCGCTGGGGTGGAGGCCCAGGCAGAACCCTGCATGG
ACCCTGACTTGGGTCCCGTCGTGAGCAGAAAGGCCCGGGGAGGATGACGGCCCAGGCCCTGGTTCTCTGC
CCAGCGAAGCAGGAGTAGCTGCCGGGCCCCACGAGCCTCCGTCCGTTCTGGTTCGGGTTTCTCCGAGTTT
TGCTACCAGCCGAGGCTGTGCGGGCAACTGGGTCAGCCTCCCGTCAGGAGAGAAGCCGCGTCTGTGGGAC
GAAGACCGGGCACCCGCCAGAGAGGGGAAGGTACCAGGTTGCGTCCTTTCAGGCCCCGCGTTGTTACAGG
ACACTCGCTGGGGGCCCTGTGCCCTTGCCGGCGGCAGGTTGCAGCCACCGCGGCCCAATGTCACCTTCAC
TCACAGTCTGAGTTCTTGTCCGCCTGTCACGCCCTCACCACCCTCCCCTTCCAGCCACCACCCTTTCCGT
TCCGCTCGGGCCTTCCCAGAAGCGTCCTGTGACTCTGGGAGAGGTGACACCTCACTAAGGGGCCGACCCC
ATGGAGTAACGCGCCCGGCCCCGATGCGAATCAGGCCTCCCCTCCGGAATTCGAGCTCGGTACCCGGGGA
TCCTCTAGAGGGCCCTATTCTATAGTGTCACCTAAATGCTAGAGCTCGCTGATCAGCCTCGACTGTGCCT
TCTAGTTGCCAGCCATCTGTTGTTTGCCCCTCCCCCGTGCCTTCCTTGACCCTGGAAGGTGCCACTCCCA
CTGTCCTTTCCTAATAAAATGAGGAAATTGCATCGCATTGTCTGAGTAGGTGTCATTCTATTCTGGGGGG
TGGGGTGGGGCAGGACAGCAAGGGGGAGGATTGGGAAGACAATAGCAGGCATGCTGGGGATGCGGTGGGC
TCTATGGCTTCTGAGGCGGAAAGAACCAGCTGGGGCTCTAGGGGGTATCCCC
[124 nt withheld, positions 9083-9206]
C
[91 nt withheld, positions 9208-9298]
A
[49 nt withheld, positions 9300-9348]
CCTTTGACGTTGGAGTCCACGTTCTTT
[37 nt withheld, positions 9376-9412]
ACCCTATCTCGGTCTATTCTTTTGATTTATAAGGGATTTTGCCGATTTCGGCCTATTGGTTAAAAAATGA
GCTGATTTAACAAAAATTTAACGCGAATTAATTCTGTGGAATGTGTGTCAGTTAGGGTGTGGAAAGTCCC
CAGGCTCCCCAGCAGGCAGAAGTATGCAAAGCATGCATCTCAATTAGTCAGCAACCAGGTGTGGAAAGTC
CCCAGGCTCCCCAGCAGGCAGAAGTATGCAAAGCATGCATCTCAATTAGTCAGCAACCATAGTCCCGCCC
CTAACTCCGCCCATCCCGCCCCTAACTCCGCCCAGTTCCGCCCATTCTCCGCCCCATGGCTGACTAATTT
TTTTTATTTATGCAGAGGCCGAGGCCGCCTCTGCCTCTGAGCTATTCCAGAAGTAGTGAGGAGGCTTTTT
TGGAGGCCTAGGCTTTTGCAAAAAGCTCCCGGGAGCTTGTATATCCATTTTCGGATCTGATCAAGAGACA
GGATGAGGATCGTTTCGCATGATTGAACAAGATGGATTGCACGCAGGTTCTCCGGCCGCTTGGGTGGAGA
GGCTATTCGGCTATGACTGGGCACAACAGACAATCGGCTGCTCTGATGCCGCCGTGTTCCGGCTGTCAGC
GCAGGGGCGCCCGGTTCTTTTTGTCAAGACCGACCTGTCCGGTGCCCTGAATGAACTGCAGGACGAGGCA
GCGCGGCTATCGTGGCTGGCCACGACGGGCGTTCCTTGCGCAGCTGTGCTCGACGTTGTCACTGAAGCGG
GAAGGGACTGGCTGCTATTGGGCGAAGTGCCGGGGCAGGATCTCCTGTCATCTCACCTTGCTCCTGCCGA
GAAAGTATCCATCATGGCTGATGCAATGCGGCGGCTGCATACGCTTGATCCGGCTACCTGCCCATTCGAC
CACCAAGCGAAACATCGCATCGAGCGAGCACGTACTCGGATGGAAGCCGGTCTTGTCGATCAGGATGATC
TGGACGAAGAGCATCAGGGGCTCGCGCCAGCCGAACTGTTCGCCAGGCTCAAGGCGCGCATGCCCGACGG
CGAGGATCTCGTCGTGACCCATGGCGATGCCTGCTTGCCGAATATCATGGTGGAAAATGGCCGCTTTTCT
GGATTCATCGACTGTGGCCGGCTGGGTGTGGCGGACCGCTATCAGGACATAGCGTTGGCTACCCGTGATA
TTGCTGAAGAGCTTGGCGGCGAATGGGCTGACCGCTTCCTCGTGCTTTACGGTATCGCCGCTCCCGATTC
GCAGCGCATCGCCTTCTATCGCCTTCTTGACGAGTTCTTCTGAGCGGGACTCTGGGGTTCGAAATGACCG
ACCAAGCGACGCCCAACCTGCCATCACGAGATTTCGATTCCACCGCCGCCTTCTATGAAAGGTTGGGCTT
CGGAATCGTTTTCCGGGACGCCGGCTGGATGATCCTCCAGCGCGGGGATCTCATGCTGGAGTTCTTCGCC
CACCCCAACTTGTTTATTGCAGCTTATAATGGTTACAAATAAAGCAATAGCATCACAAATTTCACAAATA
AAGCATTTTTTTCACTGCATTCTAGTTGTGGTTTGTCCAAACTCATCAATGTATCTTATCATGTCTGTAT
ACCGTCGACCTCTAGCTAGAGCTTGGCGTAATCATGGTCATAGCTGTTTCCTGTGTGAAATTGTTATCCG
CTCACAATTCCACACAACATACGAGCCGGAAGCATAAAGTGTAAAGCCTGGGGTGCCTAATGAGTGAGCT
AACTCACATTAATTGCGTTGCGCTCACTGCCCGCTTTCCAGTCGGGAAACCTGTCGTGCCAGCTGCATTA
ATGAATCGGCCAACGCGCGGGGAGAGGCGGTTTGCGTATTGGGCGCTCTTCCGCTTCCTCGCTCACTGAC
TCGCTGCGCTCGGTCGTTCGGCTGCGGCGAGCGGTATCAGCTCACTCAAAGGCGGTAATACGGTTATCCA
CAGAATCAGGGGATAACGCAGGAAAGAACATGTGAGCAAAAGGCCAGCAAAAGGCCAGGAACCGTAAAAA
GGCCGCGTTGCTGGCGTTTTTCCATAGGCTCCGCCCCCCTGACGAGCATCACAAAAATCGACGCTCAAGT
CAGAGGTGGCGAAACCCGACAGGACTATAAAGATACCAGGCGTTTCCCCCTGGAAGCTCCCTCGTGCGCT
CTCCTGTTCCGACCCTGCCGCTTACCGGATACCTGTCCGCCTTTCTCCCTTCGGGAAGCGTGGCGCTTTC
TCATAGCTCACGCTGTAGGTATCTCAGTTCGGTGTAGGTCGTTCGCTCCAAGCTGGGCTGTGTGCACGAA
CCCCCCGTTCAGCCCGACCGCTGCGCCTTATCCGGTAACTATCGTCTTGAGTCCAACCCGGTAAGACACG
ACTTATCGCCACTGGCAGCAGCCACTGGTAACAGGATTAGCAGAGCGAGGTATGTAGGCGGTGCTACAGA
GTTCTTGAAGTGGTGGCCTAACTACGGCTACACTAGAAGAACAGTATTTGGTATCTGCGCTCTGCTGAAG
CCAGTTACCTTCGGAAAAAGAGTTGGTAGCTCTTGATCCGGCAAACAAACCACCGCTGGTAGCGGTGGTT
TTTTTGTTTGCAAGCAGCAGATTACGCGCAGAAAAAAAGGATCTCAAGAAGATCCTTTGATCTTTTCTAC
GGGGTCTGACGCTCAGTGGAACGAAAACTCACGTTAAGGGATTTTGGTCATGAGATTATCAAAAAGGATC
TTCACCTAGATCCTTTTAAATTAAAAATGAAGTTTTAAATCAATCTAAAGTATATATGAGTAAACTTGGT
CTGACAGTTACCAATGCTTAATCAGTGAGGCACCTATCTCAGCGATCTGTCTATTTCGTTCATCCATAGT
TGCCTGACTCCCCGTCGTGTAGATAACTACGATACGGGAGGGCTTACCATCTGGCCCCAGTGCTGCAATG
ATACCGCGAGACCCACGCTCACCGGCTCCAGATTTATCAGCAATAAACCAGCCAGCCGGAAGGGCCGAGC
GCAGAAGTGGTCCTGCAACTTTATCCGCCTCCATCCAGTCTATTAATTGTTGCCGGGAAGCTAGAGTAAG
TAGTTCGCCAGTTAATAGTTTGCGCAACGTTGTTGCCATTGCTACAGGCATCGTGGTGTCACGCTCGTCG
TTTGGTATGGCTTCATTCAGCTCCGGTTCCCAACGATCAAGGCGAGTTACATGATCCCCCATGTTGTGCA
AAAAAGCGGTTAGCTCCTTCGGTCCTCCGATCGTTGTCAGAAGTAAGTTGGCCGCAGTGTTATCACTCAT
GGTTATGGCAGCACTGCATAATTCTCTTACTGTCATGCCATCCGTAAGATGCTTTTCTGTGACTGGTGAG
TACTCAACCAAGTCATTCTGAGAATAGTGTATGCGGCGACCGAGTTGCTCTTGCCCGGCGTCAATACGGG
ATAATACCGCGCCACATAGCAGAACTTTAAAAGTGCTCATCATTGGAAAACGTTCTTCGGGGCGAAAACT
CTCAAGGATCTTACCGCTGTTGAGATCCAGTTCGATGTAACCCACTCGTGCACCCAACTGATCTTCAGCA
TCTTTTACTTTCACCAGCGTTTCTGGGTGAGCAAAAACAGGAAGGCAAAATGCCGCAAAAAAGGGAATAA
GGGCGACACGGAAATGTTGAATACTCATACTCTTCCTTTTTCAATATTATTGAAGCATTTATCAGGGTTA
TTGTCTCATGAGCGGATACATATTTGAATGTATTTAGAAAAATAAACAAATAGGGGTTCCGCGCACATTT
CCCCGAAAAGTGCCACCTGACGTC
Features (pLannotate 1.2.2; 22 found; start..end, strand, type, name):
     28..80      -  misc_feature   bom (fragment): basis of mobility region from pBR322
    235..614     +  enhancer       CMV enhancer: human cytomegalovirus immediate early enhancer
    615..818     +  promoter       CMV promoter: human cytomegalovirus (CMV) immediate early promoter
    814..847     +  LTR            5' LTR (truncated) (fragment): truncated 5' long terminal repeat (LTR) from HIV-1
    863..881     +  promoter       T7 promoter: promoter for bacteriophage T7 RNA polymerase
   1045..8103    +  CDS            CACNA1H: CAC1H_HUMAN - Experimental evidence at protein level: Swiss-Prot protein existence level 1. Voltage-sensitive calcium channel that gives rise to T-type calcium currents. T-type calcium channels belong to the 'low-voltage activated (LVA)' group. A particularity of this type of channel is an opening at quite negative potentials, and a voltage-dependent inactivation (PubMed:9670923, PubMed:9930755, PubMed:27149520). T-type channels serve pacemaking functions in both central neurons and cardiac nodal cells and support calcium signaling in secretory cells and vascular smooth muscle (Probable). They
   8727..8760    +  misc_feature   MCS (fragment): pUC18/19 multiple cloning site
   8769..8787    -  promoter       SP6 promoter: promoter for bacteriophage SP6 RNA polymerase
   8813..9037    +  polyA_signal   bGH poly(A) signal: bovine growth hormone polyadenylation signal
   9041..9062    +  promoter       SV40 promoter (fragment): SV40 enhancer and early promoter
   9083..9511    +  rep_origin     f1 ori (sequence partly withheld): f1 bacteriophage origin of replication; arrow indicates direction of (+) strand synthesis
   9525..9854    +  promoter       SV40 promoter: SV40 enhancer and early promoter
   9921..10712   +  CDS            neo: KKA2_KLEPN - Also known as kan, nptII. Experimental evidence at protein level: Swiss-Prot protein existence level 1. Resistance to kanamycin, neomycin, paromomycin, ribostamycin, butirosin and gentamicin B. From Klebsiella pneumoniae.
  10736..10894   +  CDS            ble (fragment): BLE_KLEPN - Experimental evidence at protein level: Swiss-Prot protein existence level 1. Binding protein with a strong affinity to the bleomycin family of antibiotics. Binds to CL990; an antimitotic-antibiotic compound. From Klebsiella pneumoniae.
  10889..11010   +  polyA_signal   SV40 poly(A) signal: SV40 polyadenylation signal
  11081..11103   -  protein_bind   lac operator (fragment): The lac repressor binds to the lac operator to inhibit transcription in E. coli. This inhibition can be relieved by adding lactose or isopropyl-β-D-thiogalactopyranoside (IPTG). lac repressor encoded by lacI
  11107..11137   -  promoter       lac promoter: promoter for the E. coli lac operon
  11152..11173   -  protein_bind   CAP binding site: CAP binding activates transcription in the presence of cAMP. E. coli catabolite activator protein
  11186..11278   -  CDS            lacI (fragment): lac repressor; lacI; The lac repressor binds to the lac operator to inhibit transcription in E. coli. This inhibition can be relieved by adding lactose or isopropyl-β-D-thiogalactopyranoside (IPTG).
  11461..12049   -  rep_origin     ori: high-copy-number ColE1/pMB1/pBR322/pUC origin of replication
  12220..13080   -  CDS            AmpR: β-lactamase; bla; confers resistance to ampicillin, carbenicillin, and related antibiotics
  13081..13185   -  promoter       AmpR promoter: bla
