[The description below was written by a language model from this plasmid's Addgene catalogue record and pLannotate feature annotations shown in this document.]
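Description:
a1Ha-pcDNA3 is a mammalian expression plasmid built on the Invitrogen pcDNA3 backbone and carrying the full-length human CACNA1H cDNA (also called α1H or Cav3.2a), which encodes the pore-forming subunit of a low-voltage-activated T-type calcium channel. The insert of roughly 7.8 kb brings the plasmid to about 13 kb. It sits between the EcoRV and XbaI sites of the polylinker, and both sites are retained. According to the depositor, it spans a short stretch of 5′ untranslated sequence through the end of the reference GenBank entry. A small remnant of the pUC18 polylinker follows before the XbaI site, and the feature table shows this as an MCS fragment downstream of the coding sequence. No epitope tag or fluorescent reporter is recorded.

Transcription in mammalian cells is driven by the CMV immediate-early enhancer and promoter and terminated by the bovine growth hormone polyadenylation signal. T7 and SP6 phage promoters flank the insert; T7 is in the sense orientation and could support in vitro transcription. A separate SV40 early promoter drives the neomycin phosphotransferase gene with an SV40 poly(A) signal, allowing G418 selection of stable cell lines. In E. coli the plasmid is maintained through a ColE1/pUC-type origin and ampicillin resistance, and an f1 origin is also present. Short annotated hits such as the HIV-1 LTR, ble, lacI and bom fragments appear to be partial sequence matches within the backbone rather than functional elements.

The construct is suited to heterologous expression of the human Cav3.2 channel in cultured mammalian cells, for example for electrophysiological characterisation of T-type calcium currents, in line with the associated cloning and characterisation study.
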