Addgene plasmid #45809: a1Ha-pcDNA3
Depositing lab: Edward Perez-Reyes. Depositing organization: University of Virginia. Publication: Cloning and characterization of alpha1H from human heart, a member of the T-type Ca2+ channel gene family. Cribbs LL, Lee JH, Yang J, Satin J, Zhang Y, Daud A, Barclay J, Williamson MP, Fox M, Rees M, Perez-Reyes E. Circ Res. 1998 Jul 13;83(1):103-9. 10.1161/01.RES.83.1.103 PubMed 9670923.
Backbone
  Vector backbone: pcDNA3
  Backbone manufacturer: Invitrogen
  Backbone size w/o insert (bp): 5400
  Total vector size (bp): 13000
  Vector type: Mammalian Expression
  Selectable markers: Neomycin (select with G418)
Growth in bacteria
  Bacterial resistance: Ampicillin, 100 μg/mL
  Growth temperature: 37°C
  Growth strain: DH5alpha
  Copy number: Unknown
Gene/Insert
  Gene/Insert name: a1Ha (alt names: CACNA1H; Cav3.2a; α1H, Hh8)
  Species: H. sapiens (human)
  Insert size (bp): 7800
  GenBank ID: AF051946
  Entrez Gene: CACNA1H (a.k.a. CACNA1HB, Cav3.2, ECA6, EIG6, HALD4)
  Promoter: CMV
  Cloning method: Restriction Enzyme; 5′ cloning site EcoRV (not destroyed); 3′ cloning site XbaI (not destroyed)
  Sequencing primers: 5′ CMV-F; T7; 3′ BGHrev
Terms and licenses: Academic/Nonprofit Terms; Industry Terms: Not Available to Industry
Depositor comments: contains nt −74 to 7461 of α1H 5' end cloned into EcoRV site of pcDNA3: GATATCATCGATGAATTC then CGGGCGGTG as reported in Genbank AF051946. 3' ends same place as Genbank entry (CTCCCCTCCG), then a bit of the PUC18 polylinker, before the XbaI site of pcDNA3.
How to cite: a1Ha-pcDNA3 was a gift from Edward Perez-Reyes (Addgene plasmid # 45809 ; http://n2t.net/addgene:45809 ; RRID:Addgene_45809)
