>Addgene plasmid #45809 | a1Ha-pcDNA3 | addgene partial sequence | sequence record 65268 | CMV-F 5'-CGCAAATGGGCGGTAGGCGTG-3'
ACCCACTGCTTACTGGCTTATCGAAATTAATACGACTCACTATAGGGAGACCCAAGCTTGGTACCGAGCT
CGGATCCACTAGTAACGGCCGCCAGTGTGCTGGAATTCTGCAGATATCATCGATGAATTCCGGGCGGTGA
CCGCGCCGCCCGGGCGATGCCCGCGGGGACGCCGCCGGCCAGCAGAGCGAGGTGCTGCCGGCCGCCACCA
TGACCGAGGGCGCACGGGCCGCCGACGAGGTCCGGGTGCCCCTGGGCGCGCCGCCCCCTGGCCCTGCGGC
GTTGGTGGGGGCGTCCCCGGAGAGCCCCGGGGCGCCGGGACGCGAGGCGGAGCGGGGGTCCGAGCTCGGC
GTGTCACCCTCCGAGAGCCCGGCGGCCGAGCGCGGCGCGGAGCTGGGTGCCGACGAGGAGCAGCGCGTCC
CGTACCCGGCCTTGGCGGCCACGGTCTTCTTCTGCCTCGGTCAGACCACGCGGCCGCGCAGCTGGTGCCT
CCGGCTGGTCTGCAACCCATGGTTCGAGCACGTGAGCATGCTGGTAATCATGCTCAACTGCGTGACCCTG
GGCATGTTCCGGCCCTGTGAGGACGTTGAGTGCGGCTCCGAGCGCTGCAACATCCTGGAGGCCTTTGACG
CCTTCATTTTCGCCTTTTTTGCGGTGGAGATGGTCATCAAGATGGTGGCCTTGGGGCTGTTCGGGCAGAA
GTGTTACCTGGGTGACACGTGGAACAGGCTGGATTTCTTCATCGTCGTGGCGGGCATGATGGAGTACTCG
TTGGACGGACACAACGTGAGCCTCTCGGCTATC
